Addgene plasmid #162656: pUE1-TSP-ORF68 K395A/K396A
Purpose: Expresses ORF68 K395A/K396A in mammalian cells with an N-terminal TwinStrep tag and HRV 3C protease cleavage site
Depositing lab: Britt Glaunsinger. Depositing organization: University of California, Berkeley. Publication: A pentameric protein ring with novel architecture is required for herpesviral packaging. Didychuk AL, Gates SN, Gardner MR, Strong LM, Martin A, Glaunsinger BA. Elife. 2021 Feb 8;10. pii: 62261. doi: 10.7554/eLife.62261. PubMed 33554858.
Backbone
  Vector backbone: pHEK293 Ultra Expression Vector I
  Backbone manufacturer: Takara
  Backbone size w/o insert (bp): 4632
  Total vector size (bp): 6033
  Vector type: Mammalian Expression
Growth in bacteria
  Bacterial resistance: Ampicillin, 100 μg/mL
  Growth temperature: 37°C
  Growth strain: DH5alpha
  Copy number: High Copy
Gene/Insert
  Gene/Insert name: ORF68
  Species: KSHV (HHV-8)
  Insert size (bp): 1401
  Mutation: Amino acids K395 and K396 mutated to alanine
  Promoter: CMV
  Tag / fusion protein: N-terminal 2xStrep-Tag II and HRV 3C site (N terminal on backbone)
  Cloning method: Unknown
  Sequencing primers: 5′ CGCAAATGGGCGGTAGGCGTG; 3′ GTCAAGAAGACAGGGCCAGGTTTC
Terms and licenses: Academic/Nonprofit Terms; Industry Terms: Not Available to Industry
How to cite: pUE1-TSP-ORF68 K395A/K396A was a gift from Britt Glaunsinger (Addgene plasmid # 162656 ; http://n2t.net/addgene:162656 ; RRID:Addgene_162656)
