[The description below was written by a language model from this plasmid's Addgene catalogue record and pLannotate feature annotations shown in this document.]
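Description:
pUE1-TSP-ORF68 K395A/K396A is a 6,033 bp mammalian expression plasmid built on the pHEK293 Ultra Expression Vector I backbone. It produces a mutant form of ORF68 from Kaposi's sarcoma-associated herpesvirus (KSHV/HHV-8). In bacteria it is maintained as a high-copy plasmid through a ColE1/pUC-type origin and selected with ampicillin via the β-lactamase gene. The remaining bacterial annotations (lacZα, lacI, rop and bom fragments, lac promoter and operator) appear to be cloning-vector remnants with no evident role in expression.

The expression unit is driven by the CMV immediate early enhancer and promoter, followed by a truncated fragment of the HIV-1 5' LTR. Downstream lies the 1,401 bp ORF68 coding sequence, fused at its N-terminus to a Twin-Strep tag and, according to the catalogue entry, an HRV 3C protease site that allows the tag to be removed after Strep-Tactin affinity capture. The 3C site is not separately annotated in the feature table. After ORF68, an EMCV IRES directs translation of HIV-1 Tat from the same transcript, which ends at an HSV TK polyadenylation signal. Pairing an LTR fragment in the leader with co-expressed Tat is consistent with a Tat-mediated feedback design that boosts transcript output. This is probably the basis of the backbone's high-yield expression in HEK293 cells, although the record does not spell it out.

ORF68 is a homolog of herpesvirus UL32 and is implicated in cleavage and packaging of the viral genome. This version carries alanine substitutions at lysines 395 and 396. The construct is suited to expressing and purifying the mutant protein from mammalian cells for comparison with wild-type ORF68 in studies of herpesviral genome packaging.
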