Features (pLannotate 1.2.2; 19 found; start..end, strand, type, name):
     60..363     +  enhancer       CMV enhancer: human cytomegalovirus immediate early enhancer
    364..567     +  promoter       CMV promoter: human cytomegalovirus (CMV) immediate early promoter
    650..799     +  LTR            5' LTR (truncated) (fragment): truncated 5' long terminal repeat (LTR) from HIV-1
    835..899     +  CDS            Twin-Strep-tag (fragment): two Strep-Tag®II moieties connected by a linker for enhanced binding to Strep-Tactin®, an engineered form of streptavidin (Schmidt et al., 2013)
    934..2334    +  CDS            ORF68: UL32_HHV8P - Protein inferred from homology: Swiss-Prot protein existence level 3. Plays a role in efficient localization of neo-synthesized capsids to nuclear replication compartments, thereby controlling cleavage and packaging of virus genomic DNA. From Human herpesvirus 8 type P (isolate GK18) (HHV-8) (Kaposi's sarcoma-associated herpesvirus).
   2338..2360    +  misc_feature   MCS (fragment): pUC18/19 multiple cloning site
   2362..2934    +  misc_feature   IRES: internal ribosome entry site (IRES) of the encephalomyocarditis virus (EMCV)
   2942..3199    +  CDS            tat: TAT_HV1H2 - Experimental evidence at protein level: Swiss-Prot protein existence level 1. Extracellular circulating Tat can be endocytosed by surrounding uninfected cells via the binding to several surface receptors such as CD26, CXCR4, heparan sulfate proteoglycans (HSPG) or LDLR. Neurons are rarely infected, but they internalize Tat via their LDLR. Through its interaction with nuclear HATs, Tat is potentially able to control the acetylation-dependent cellular gene expression. Modulates the expression of many cellular genes involved in cell survival, proliferation or in coding for cytokines o
   3260..3307    +  polyA_signal   HSV TK poly(A) signal: herpes simplex virus thymidine kinase polyadenylation signal (Cole and Stacy, 1985)
   3393..3547    +  CDS            lacZα (fragment): LacZα fragment of β-galactosidase; lacZ fragment
   3553..3652    -  misc_feature   bom (fragment): basis of mobility region from pBR322
   3754..3789    -  CDS            rop (fragment): Rop protein, which maintains plasmids at low copy number; rop
   3884..3988    +  promoter       AmpR promoter: bla
   3989..4849    +  CDS            AmpR: β-lactamase; bla; confers resistance to ampicillin, carbenicillin, and related antibiotics
   5020..5608    +  rep_origin     ori: high-copy-number ColE1/pMB1/pBR322/pUC origin of replication
   5791..5883    +  CDS            lacI (fragment): lac repressor; lacI; The lac repressor binds to the lac operator to inhibit transcription in E. coli. This inhibition can be relieved by adding lactose or isopropyl-β-D-thiogalactopyranoside (IPTG).
   5896..5917    +  protein_bind   CAP binding site: CAP binding activates transcription in the presence of cAMP. E. coli catabolite activator protein
   5932..5962    +  promoter       lac promoter: promoter for the E. coli lac operon
   5970..5986    +  protein_bind   lac operator: The lac repressor binds to the lac operator to inhibit transcription in E. coli. This inhibition can be relieved by adding lactose or isopropyl-β-D-thiogalactopyranoside (IPTG). lac repressor encoded by lacI
>Addgene plasmid #162656 | pUE1-TSP-ORF68 K395A/K396A | addgene full sequence | sequence record 320674 | Addgene NGS Result
GAATTCTAATAGTAATCAATTACGGGGTCATTAGTTCATAGCCCATATATGGAGTTCCGCGTTACATAAC
TTACGGTAAATGGCCCGCCTGGCTGACCGCCCAACGACCCCCGCCCATTGACGTCAATAATGACGTATGT
TCCCATAGTAACGCCAATAGGGACTTTCCATTGACGTCAATGGGTGGAGTATTTACGGTAAACTGCCCAC
TTGGCAGTACATCAAGTGTATCATATGCCAAGTACGCCCCCTATTGACGTCAATGACGGTAAATGGCCCG
CCTGGCATTATGCCCAGTACATGACCTTATGGGACTTTCCTACTTGGCAGTACATCTACGTATTAGTCAT
CGCTATTACCATGGTGATGCGGTTTTGGCAGTACATCAATGGGCGTGGATAGCGGTTTGACTCACGGGGA
TTTCCAAGTCTCCACCCCATTGACGTCAATGGGAGTTTGTTTTGGCACCAAAATCAACGGGACTTTCCAA
AATGTCGTAACAACTCCGCCCCATTGACGCAAATGGGCGGTAGGCGTGTACGGTGGGAGGTCTATATAAG
CAGAGCTGGTTTAGTGAACCGAATTCGTACTTCAAGAACTGCTGATATCGAGCTTGCTACAAGGGACTTT
CCGCTGGGGACTTTCCAGGGAGGCGTGGCCTGGGCGGGACTGGGGAGTGGCGAGCCCTCAGATCCTGCAT
ATAAGCAGCTGCTTTTTGCCTGTACTGGGTCTCTCTGGTTAGACCAGATCTGAGCCTGGGAGCTCTCTGG
CTAACTAGGGAACCCACTGCTTAAGCCTCCCCGGGCTCGAATGAGTGCGTGGAGTCATCCTCAATTCGAG
AAAGGTGGAGGTTCTGGCGGTGGATCGGGAGGTTCAGCGTGGAGCCACCCGCAGTTCGAAAAATCCGGAC
TGGAAGTTCTGTTCCAGGGGCCCATGTTTGTTCCCTGGCAACTCGGTACAATTACCCGTCACCGAGATGA
GCTCCAAAAACTACTGGCAGCCTCCCTGCTCCCGGAGCACCCGGAGGAGAGCCTCGGTAACCCCATAATG
ACACAGATTCACCAGTCGCTCCAACCATCTTCCCCCTGCAGGGTCTGTCAGCTCCTATTTTCTCTGGTCC
GCGATTCGTCCACCCCCATGGGTTTCTTCGAGGACTATGCCTGCCTCTGCTTCTTCTGTCTATACGCCCC
ACACTGCTGGACCTCGACCATGGCGGCAGCGGCAGACCTGTGCGAGATCATGCATCTGCACTTTCCAGAA
GAGGAGGCGACATACGGGCTATTCGGACCGGGTCGCCTTATGGGTATCGACTTGCAGCTGCACTTCTTTG
TTCAAAAGTGCTTTAAGACCACCGCCGCCGAAAAAATACTGGGAATATCCAACCTGCAATTTTTAAAATC
AGAATTCATCCGGGGCATGCTCACAGGCACCATCACCTGCAACTTCTGCTTCAAAACGTCCTGGCCCAGG
ACAGACAAGGAGGAGGCCACCGGCCCCACCCCATGCTGCCAGATTACAGACACCACCACCGCACCCGCGA
GCGGCATACCGGAACTAGCCCGGGCCACATTCTGCGGCGCAAGTCGCCCCACAAAGCCCAGCCTACTTCC
CGCGCTAATAGATATCTGGTCCACGAGCTCAGAGCTCCTTGACGAGCCGCGCCCTCGACTGATCGCAAGC
GACATGAGTGAACTCAAATCCGTGGTCGCATCCCACGATCCGTTCTTCTCTCCCCCGCTTCAGGCAGACA
CCTCCCAGGGTCCATGTCTAATGCACCCAACCCTGGGGCTACGATACAAAAACGGGACTGCATCCGTCTG
CCTCCTCTGCGAGTGCCTTGCGGCACACCCAGAGGCACCCAAGGCGCTGCAGACCCTTCAGTGCGAGGTA
ATGGGCCATATAGAAAACAACGTAAAGCTGGTAGACAGAATTGCCTTTGTGTTGGACAACCCATTCGCCA
TGCCATATGTCTCAGATCCGCTACTTAGAGAGCTGATCCGGGGCTGTACCCCACAGGAAATTCACAAGCA
CCTGTTCTGCGACCCGCTGTGCGCCCTCAATGCTAAGGTGGTGTCAGAGGACGTACTATTCCGCCTGCCC
AGGGAGCAGGAGTATGCGGCGCTCAGGGCATCCGCGGCCGCCGGACAGCTCCTCGATGCCAACACCCTGT
TCGACTGCGAGGTCGTGCAGACTTTGGTCTTTCTCTTTAAGGGTCTCCAAAACGCCAGGGTGGGGAAAAC
CACCTCACTAGACATTATTCGGGAGCTAACCGCACAACTAAAAAGACACCGCCTAGACCTGGCCCACCCC
TCACAGACGTCACACTTGTACGCTTGATCGACCTGCAGGCATGCAAGCTTGCCCCTCTCCCTCCCCCCCC
CCTAACGTTACTGGCCGAAGCCGCTTGGAATAAGGCCGGTGTGCGTTTGTCTATATGTTATTTTCCACCA
TATTGCCGTCTTTTGGCAATGTGAGGGCCCGGAAACCTGGCCCTGTCTTCTTGACGAGCATTCCTAGGGG
TCTTTCCCCTCTCGCCAAAGGAATGCAAGGTCTGTTGAATGTCGTGAAGGAAGCAGTTCCTCTGGAAGCT
TCTTGAAGACAAACAACGTCTGTAGCGACCCTTTGCAGGCAGCGGAACCCCCCACCTGGCGACAGGTGCC
TCTGCGGCCAAAAGCCACGTGTATAAGATACACCTGCAAAGGCGGCACAACCCCAGTGCCACGTTGTGAG
TTGGATAGTTGTGGAAAGAGTCAAATGGCTCACCTCAAGCGTATTCAACAAGGGGCTGAAGGATGCCCAG
AAGGTACCCCATTGTATGGGATCTGATCTGGGGCCTCGGTGCACATGCTTTACATGTGTTTAGTCGAGGT
TAAAAAACGTCTAGGCCCCCCGAACCACGGGGACGTGGTTTTCCTTTGAAAAACACGATGATAATGCCAC
CATGGAGCCAGTAGATCCTAGACTAGAGCCCTGGAAGCATCCAGGAAGTCAGCCTAAAACTGCTTGTACC
AATTGCTATTGTAAAAAGTGTTGCTTTCATTGCCAAGTTTGTTTCATAACAAAAGCCTTAGGCATCTCCT
ATGGCAGGAAGAAGCGGAGACAGCGACGAAGAGCTCATCAGAACAGTCAGACTCATCAAGCTTCTCTATC
AAAGCAACCCACCTCCCAACCCCGAGGGGACCCGACAGGCCCGAAGGAATAGGGGGGAGGCTAACTGAAA
CACGGAAGGAGACAATACCGGAAGGAACCCGCGCTATGACGGCAATAAAAAGACAGAATAAAACGCACGG
TGTTGGGTCGTTTGTTCATAAACGCGGGGTTCGGTCCCAGGGCTGGCACTCTGTCGATACCCCACCGAGA
CCCCATTGGGGAGCTTGATATCGATAGCTTGGCACTGGCCGTCGTTTTACAACGTCGTGACTGGGAAAAC
CCTGGCGTTACCCAACTTAATCGCCTTGCAGCACATCCCCCTTTCGCCAGCTGGCGTAATAGCGAAGAGG
CCCGCACCGATCGCCCTTCCCAACAGTTGCGCAGCCTGAATGGCGAATGGCGCCTGATGCGGTATTTTCT
CCTTACGCATCTGTGCGGTATTTCACACCGCATATGGTGCACTCTCAGTACAATCTGCTCTGATGCCGCA
TAGTTAAGCCAGCCCCGACACCCGCCAACACCCGCTGACGCGCCCTGACGGGCTTGTCTGCTCCCGGCAT
CCGCTTACAGACAAGCTGTGACCGTCTCCGGGAGCTGCATGTGTCAGAGGTTTTCACCGTCATCACCGAA
ACGCGCGAGACGAAAGGGCCTCGTGATACGCCTATTTTTATAGGTTAATGTCATGATAATAATGGTTTCT
TAGACGTCAGGTGGCACTTTTCGGGGAAATGTGCGCGGAACCCCTATTTGTTTATTTTTCTAAATACATT
CAAATATGTATCCGCTCATGAGACAATAACCCTGATAAATGCTTCAATAATATTGAAAAAGGAAGAGTAT
GAGTATTCAACATTTCCGTGTCGCCCTTATTCCCTTTTTTGCGGCATTTTGCCTTCCTGTTTTTGCTCAC
CCAGAAACGCTGGTGAAAGTAAAAGATGCTGAAGATCAGTTGGGTGCACGAGTGGGTTACATCGAACTGG
ATCTCAACAGCGGTAAGATCCTTGAGAGTTTTCGCCCCGAAGAACGTTTTCCAATGATGAGCACTTTTAA
AGTTCTGCTATGTGGCGCGGTATTATCCCGTATTGACGCCGGGCAAGAGCAACTCGGTCGCCGCATACAC
TATTCTCAGAATGACTTGGTTGAGTACTCACCAGTCACAGAAAAGCATCTTACGGATGGCATGACAGTAA
GAGAATTATGCAGTGCTGCCATAACCATGAGTGATAACACTGCGGCCAACTTACTTCTGACAACGATCGG
AGGACCGAAGGAGCTAACCGCTTTTTTGCACAACATGGGGGATCATGTAACTCGCCTTGATCGTTGGGAA
CCGGAGCTGAATGAAGCCATACCAAACGACGAGCGTGACACCACGATGCCTGTAGCAATGGCAACAACGT
TGCGCAAACTATTAACTGGCGAACTACTTACTCTAGCTTCCCGGCAACAATTAATAGACTGGATGGAGGC
GGATAAAGTTGCAGGACCACTTCTGCGCTCGGCCCTTCCGGCTGGCTGGTTTATTGCTGATAAATCTGGA
GCCGGTGAGCGTGGGTCTCGCGGTATCATTGCAGCACTGGGGCCAGATGGTAAGCCCTCCCGTATCGTAG
TTATCTACACGACGGGGAGTCAGGCAACTATGGATGAACGAAATAGACAGATCGCTGAGATAGGTGCCTC
ACTGATTAAGCATTGGTAACTGTCAGACCAAGTTTACTCATATATACTTTAGATTGATTTAAAACTTCAT
TTTTAATTTAAAAGGATCTAGGTGAAGATCCTTTTTGATAATCTCATGACCAAAATCCCTTAACGTGAGT
TTTCGTTCCACTGAGCGTCAGACCCCGTAGAAAAGATCAAAGGATCTTCTTGAGATCCTTTTTTTCTGCG
CGTAATCTGCTGCTTGCAAACAAAAAAACCACCGCTACCAGCGGTGGTTTGTTTGCCGGATCAAGAGCTA
CCAACTCTTTTTCCGAAGGTAACTGGCTTCAGCAGAGCGCAGATACCAAATACTGTTCTTCTAGTGTAGC
CGTAGTTAGGCCACCACTTCAAGAACTCTGTAGCACCGCCTACATACCTCGCTCTGCTAATCCTGTTACC
AGTGGCTGCTGCCAGTGGCGATAAGTCGTGTCTTACCGGGTTGGACTCAAGACGATAGTTACCGGATAAG
GCGCAGCGGTCGGGCTGAACGGGGGGTTCGTGCACACAGCCCAGCTTGGAGCGAACGACCTACACCGAAC
TGAGATACCTACAGCGTGAGCTATGAGAAAGCGCCACGCTTCCCGAAGGGAGAAAGGCGGACAGGTATCC
GGTAAGCGGCAGGGTCGGAACAGGAGAGCGCACGAGGGAGCTTCCAGGGGGAAACGCCTGGTATCTTTAT
AGTCCTGTCGGGTTTCGCCACCTCTGACTTGAGCGTCGATTTTTGTGATGCTCGTCAGGGGGGCGGAGCC
TATGGAAAAACGCCAGCAACGCGGCCTTTTTACGGTTCCTGGCCTTTTGCTGGCCTTTTGCTCACATGTT
CTTTCCTGCGTTATCCCCTGATTCTGTGGATAACCGTATTACCGCCTTTGAGTGAGCTGATACCGCTCGC
CGCAGCCGAACGACCGAGCGCAGCGAGTCAGTGAGCGAGGAAGCGGAAGAGCGCCCAATACGCAAACCGC
CTCTCCCCGCGCGTTGGCCGATTCATTAATGCAGCTGGCACGACAGGTTTCCCGACTGGAAAGCGGGCAG
TGAGCGCAACGCAATTAATGTGAGTTAGCTCACTCATTAGGCACCCCAGGCTTTACACTTTATGCTTCCG
GCTCGTATGTTGTGTGGAATTGTGAGCGGATAACAATTTCACACAGGAAACAGCTATGACCATGATTACG
AATTATCGATATC
